Addgene plasmid #37501: pBAD LIC cloning vector (8A)
Purpose: (Empty Backbone)
Depositing lab: Scott Gradia. Depositing organization: University of California, Berkeley.
Backbone
  Vector backbone: pBAD
  Backbone size (bp): 5629
  Vector type: Bacterial Expression
  Promoter: araBAD arabinose
Growth in bacteria
  Bacterial resistance: Ampicillin, 100 μg/mL
  Growth temperature: 37°C
  Growth strain: XL1 Blue
  Copy number: Low Copy
Gene/Insert
  Cloning method: Ligation Independent Cloning
  Sequencing primers: 5′ ARA F (5'cattctgtaacaaagcggga); 3′ ARA Rv (5'ctgttttatcagaccgcttc)
Terms and licenses: Academic/Nonprofit Terms; Industry Terms: Not Available to Industry
Depositor comments: This plasmid is an empty vector. Your gene can be inserted via LIC cloning. 8-series vectors are induced with L-arabinose for tighter control of expression. Glucose can be added to the medium to further inhibit leaky expression. The plasmid can be expressed in any E. coli line that lacks proteases. 8A has no fusion tags, appropriate for expressing untagged protein. If your protein doesn't express well in this vector, note that expression can usually be enhanced by adding a short N-terminal fusion sequence. If this is the case for your protein, try one of our other arabinose-inducible LIC vectors (e.g. 8B). To clone into this vector, add LIC v2 tags to the 5' end of your PCR primers. Forward - 5'TTTAAGAAGGAGATATAGATC(atg)3' Reverse - 5'TTATGGAGTTGGGATCTTATTA3' Linearize the plasmid with EcoRV and gel purify. When digesting the DNA with T4 polymerase, use dGTP for insert and dCTP for vector. Visit http://qb3.berkeley.edu/macrolab/ for more information on this vector
How to cite: pBAD LIC cloning vector (8A) was a gift from Scott Gradia (Addgene plasmid # 37501)
