[The description below was written by a language model from this plasmid's Addgene catalogue record and pLannotate feature annotations shown in this document.]
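Description:
pBAD LIC cloning vector (8A) is an empty 5,629 bp bacterial expression backbone of the pBAD family, designed for arabinose-inducible production of untagged proteins in E. coli. It replicates from a ColE1/pMB1-type origin accompanied by the rop gene and the pBR322 bom region. This is consistent with the low copy number recorded for the plasmid. Selection is by ampicillin through a β-lactamase gene driven by its own promoter. A fragment of the tetracycline efflux gene is also annotated, apparently a nonfunctional remnant of the pBR322-derived backbone, along with a predicted E. coli open reading frame of no stated role. The two sequence records (depositor and repository NGS) are the same length and show the same twelve features in opposite orientations.

The expression cassette consists of the araBAD promoter with the divergently transcribed araC regulator, which both represses and activates the promoter depending on L-arabinose. Next come a strong ribosome binding site from phage T7 gene 10, the ligation-independent cloning site, and a downstream rrnB segment containing 5S rRNA sequence and the T1 terminator. No insert is present. A gene of interest is amplified with LIC-compatible primer tails and annealed into the EcoRV-linearized vector after T4 polymerase treatment generates complementary overhangs. According to the depositor, arabinose induction gives tighter control of expression, and glucose can be added to further suppress leaky expression. The 8A version adds no fusion tags. If a protein expresses poorly from it, a sibling vector that supplies a short N-terminal fusion sequence, such as 8B, is suggested. Expression is intended in protease-deficient E. coli strains.
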