Features (pLannotate 1.2.2; 12 found; start..end, strand, type, name):
    106..210     +  promoter       AmpR promoter: bla
    211..1071    +  CDS            AmpR: β-lactamase; bla; confers resistance to ampicillin, carbenicillin, and related antibiotics
   1241..1829    +  rep_origin     ori: high-copy-number ColE1/pMB1/pBR322/pUC origin of replication
   2015..2155    -  misc_feature   bom: basis of mobility region from pBR322
   2257..2448    -  CDS            rop: Rop protein, which maintains plasmids at low copy number; rop
   2465..2845    +  CDS            YPB1_ECOLX: Protein predicted: Swiss-Prot protein existence level 4. From Escherichia coli.
   3087..3987    -  CDS            TcR (fragment): tetracycline efflux protein; tet; confers resistance to tetracycline
   4087..4962    -  CDS            araC: ARAC_ECOLI - Experimental evidence at protein level: Swiss-Prot protein existence level 1. Transcription factor that regulates the expression of several genes involved in the transport and metabolism of L-arabinose (PubMed:4362626, PubMed:328165, PubMed:6251457, PubMed:2962192, PubMed:6319708, PubMed:2231717, PubMed:1447222). Functions both as a positive and a negative regulator (PubMed:328165, PubMed:6251457). In the presence of arabinose, activates the expression of the araBAD, araE, araFGH and araJ promoters (PubMed:4362626, PubMed:328165, PubMed:6251457, PubMed:2962192, PubMed:6319708, Pub
   4989..5273    +  promoter       araBAD promoter: araBAD; promoter of the L-arabinose operon of E. coli; the araC regulatory gene is transcribed in the opposite direction (Guzman et al., 1995)
   5307..5329    +  RBS            RBS: efficient ribosome binding site from bacteriophage T7 gene 10 (Olins and Rangwala, 1989)
   5444..5559    +  ncRNA          5S rRNA: Accession: RF00001 - 5S ribosomal RNA
   5563..5609    +  terminator     rrnB T1 terminator: transcription terminator T1 from the E. coli rrnB gene
>Addgene plasmid #37501 | pBAD LIC cloning vector (8A) | depositor full sequence | sequence record 47447 | pBAD LIC cloning vector (8A) sequence 5629 bps
AATTCTTGAAGACGAAAGGGCCTCGTGATACGCCTATTTTTATAGGTTAATGTCATGATAATAATGGTTT
CTTAGACGTCAGGTGGCACTTTTCGGGGAAATGTGCGCGGAACCCCTATTTGTTTATTTTTCTAAATACA
TTCAAATATGTATCCGCTCATGAGACAATAACCCTGATAAATGCTTCAATAACATTGAAAAAGGAAGAGT
ATGAGTATTCAACATTTCCGTGTCGCCCTTATTCCCTTTTTTGCGGCATTTTGCCTTCCTGTTTTTGCTC
ACCCAGAAACGCTGGTGAAAGTAAAAGATGCTGAAGATCAGTTGGGTGCACGAGTGGGTTACATCGAACT
GGATCTCAACAGCGGTAAGATCCTTGAGAGTTTTCGCCCCGAAGAACGTTTTCCAATGATGAGCACTTTT
AAAGTTCTGCTATGTGGCGCGGTATTATCCCGTGTTGACGCCGGGCAAGAGCAACTCGGTCGCCGCATAC
ACTATTCTCAGAATGACTTGGTTGAGTACTCACCAGTCACAGAAAAGCATCTTACGGATGGCATGACAGT
AAGAGAATTATGCAGTGCTGCCATAACCATGAGTGATAACACTGCGGCCAACTTACTTCTGACAACGATC
GGAGGACCGAAGGAGCTAACCGCTTTTTTGCACAACATGGGGGATCATGTAACTCGCCTTGATCGTTGGG
AACCGGAGCTGAATGAAGCCATACCAAACGACGAGCGTGACACCACGATGCCTGCAGCAATGGCAACAAC
GTTGCGCAAACTATTAACTGGCGAACTACTTACTCTAGCTTCCCGGCAACAATTAATAGACTGGATGGAG
GCGGATAAAGTTGCAGGACCACTTCTGCGCTCGGCCCTTCCGGCTGGCTGGTTTATTGCTGATAAATCTG
GAGCCGGTGAGCGTGGGTCTCGCGGTATCATTGCAGCACTGGGGCCAGATGGTAAGCCCTCCCGTATCGT
AGTTATCTACACGACGGGGAGTCAGGCAACTATGGATGAACGAAATAGACAGATCGCTGAGATAGGTGCC
TCACTGATTAAGCATTGGTAACCCGGGACCAAGTTTACTCATATATACTTTAGATTGATTTAAAACTTCA
TTTTTAATTTAAAAGGATCTAGGTGAAGATCCTTTTTGATAATCTCATGACCAAAATCCCTTAACGTGAG
TTTTCGTTCCACTGAGCGTCAGACCCCGTAGAAAAGATCAAAGGATCTTCTTGAGATCCTTTTTTTCTGC
GCGTAATCTGCTGCTTGCAAACAAAAAAACCACCGCTACCAGCGGTGGTTTGTTTGCCGGATCAAGAGCT
ACCAACTCTTTTTCCGAAGGTAACTGGCTTCAGCAGAGCGCAGATACCAAATACTGTCCTTCTAGTGTAG
CCGTAGTTAGGCCACCACTTCAAGAACTCTGTAGCACCGCCTACATACCTCGCTCTGCTAATCCTGTTAC
CAGTGGCTGCTGCCAGTGGCGATAAGTCGTGTCTTACCGGGTTGGACTCAAGACGATAGTTACCGGATAA
GGCGCAGCGGTCGGGCTGAACGGGGGGTTCGTGCACACAGCCCAGCTTGGAGCGAACGACCTACACCGAA
CTGAGATACCTACAGCGTGAGCTATGAGAAAGCGCCACGCTTCCCGAAGGGAGAAAGGCGGACAGGTATC
CGGTAAGCGGCAGGGTCGGAACAGGAGAGCGCACGAGGGAGCTTCCAGGGGGAAACGCCTGGTATCTTTA
TAGTCCTGTCGGGTTTCGCCACCTCTGACTTGAGCGTCGATTTTTGTGATGCTCGTCAGGGGGGCGGAGC
CTATGGAAAAACGCCAGCAACGCGGCCTTTTTACGGTTCCTGGCCTTTTGCTGGCCTTTTGCTCACATGT
TCTTTCCTGCGTTATCCCCTGATTCTGTGGATAACCGTATTACCGCCTTTGAGTGAGCTGATACCGCTCG
CCGCAGCCGAACGACCGAGCGCAGCGAGTCAGTGAGCGAGGAAGCGGAAGAGCGCCTGATGCGGTATTTT
CTCCTTACGCATCTGTGCGGTATTTCACACCGCATATGGTGCACTCTCAGTACAATCTGCTCTGATGCCG
CATAGTTAAGCCAGTATACACTCCGCTATCGCTACGTGACTGGGTCATGGCTGCGCCCCGACACCCGCCA
ACACCCGCTGACGCGCCCTGACGGGCTTGTCTGCTCCCGGCATCCGCTTACAGACAAGCTGTGACCGTCT
CCGGGAGCTGCATGTGTCAGAGGTTTTCACCGTCATCACCGAAACGCGCGAGGCAGCTGCGGTAAAGCTC
ATCAGCGTGGTCGTGAAGCGATTCACAGATGTCTGCCTGTTCATCCGCGTCCAGCTCGTTGAGTTTCTCC
AGAAGCGTTAATGTCTGGCTTCTGATAAAGCGGGCCATGTTAAGGGCGGTTTTTTCCTGTTTGGTCACTG
ATGCCTCCGTGTAAGGGGGATTTCTGTTCATGGGGGTAATGATACCGATGAAACGAGAGAGGATGCTCAC
GATACGGGTTACTGATGATGAACATGCCCGGTTACTGGAACGTTGTGAGGGTAAACAACTGGCGGTATGG
ATGCGGCGGGACCAGAGAAAAATCACTCAGGGTCAATGCCAGCGCTTCGTTAATACAGATGTAGGTGTTC
CACAGGGTAGCCAGCAGCATCCTGCGATGCAGATCCGGAACATAATGGTGCAGGGCGCTGACTTCCGCGT
TTCCAGACTTTACGAAACACGGAAACCGAAGACCATTCATGTTGTTGCTCAGGTCGCAGACGTTTTGCAG
CAGCAGTCGCTTCACGTTCGCTCGCGTATCGGTGATTCATTCTGCTAACCAGTAAGGCAACCCCGCCAGC
CTAGCCGGGTCCTCAACGACAGGAGCACGATCATGCGCACCCGTGGCCAGGACCCAACGCTGCCCGAGAT
GCGCCGCGTGCGGCTGCTGGAGATGGCGGACGCGATGGATATGTTCTGCCAAGGGTTGGTTTGCGCATTC
ACAGTTCTCCGCAAGAATTGATTGGCTCCAATTCTTGGAGTGGTGAATCCGTTAGCGAGGTGCCGCCGGC
TTCCATTCAGGTCGAGGTGGCCCGGCTCCATGCACCGCGACGCAACGCGGGGAGGCAGACAAGGTATAGG
GCGGCGCCTACAATCCATGCCAACCCGTTCCATGTGCTCGCCGAGGCGGCATAAATCGCCGTGACGATCA
GCGGTCCAGTGATCGAAGTTAGGCTGGTAAGAGCCGCGAGCGATCCTTGAAGCTGTCCCTGATGGTCGTC
ATCTACCTGCCTGGACAGCATGGCCTGCAACGCGGGCATCCCGATGCCGCCGGAAGCGAGAAGAATCATA
ATGGGGAAGGCCATCCAGCCTCGCGTCGCGAACGCCAGCAAGACGTAGCCCAGCGCGTCGGCCGCCATGC
CGGCGATAATGGCCTGCTTCTCGCCGAAACGTTTGGTGGCGGGACCAGTGACGAAGGCTTGAGCGAGGGC
GTGCAAGATTCCGAATACCGCAAGCGACAGGCCGATCATCGTCGCGCTCCAGCGAAAGCGGTCCTCGCCG
AAAATGACCCAGAGCGCTGCCGGCACCTGTCCTACGAGTTGCATGATAAAGAAGACAGTCATAAGTGCGG
CGACGATAGTCATGCCCCGCGCCCACCGGAAGGAGCTGACTGGGTTGAAGGCTCTCAAGGGCATCGGTCG
ACGCTCTCCCTTATGCGACTCCTGCATTAGGAAGCAGCCCAGTAGTAGGTTGAGGCCGTTGAGCACCGCC
GCCGCAAGGAATGGTGCATGCAAGGAGATGGCGCCCAACAGTCCCCCGGCCACGGGGCCTGCCACCATAC
CCACGCCGAAACAAGCGCTCATGAGCCCGAAGTGGCGAGCCCGATCTTCCCCATCGGTGATGTCGGCGAT
ATAGGCGCCAGCAACCGCACCTGTGGCGCCGGTGATGCCGGCCACGATGCGTCCGGCGTAGAGGATCGCG
GCCGCCATAATGTGCCTGTCAAATGGACGAAGCAGGGATTCTGCAAACCCTATGCTACTCCCTCGAGCCG
TCAATTGTCTGATTCGTTACCAATTATGACAACTTGACGGCTACATCATTCACTTTTTCTTCACAACCGG
CACGGAACTCGCTCGGGCTGGCCCCGGTGCATTTTTTAAATACCCGCGAGAAATAGAGTTGATCGTCAAA
ACCAACATTGCGACCGACGGTGGCGATAGGCATCCGGGTGGTGCTCAAAAGCAGCTTCGCCTGGCTGATA
CGTTGGTCCTCGCGCCAGCTTAAGACGCTAATCCCTAACTGCTGGCGGAAAAGATGTGACAGACGCGACG
GCGACAAGCAAACATGCTGTGCGACGCTGGCTATATCAAAATTGCTGTCTGCCAGGTGATCGCTGATGTA
CTGACAAGCCTCGCGTACCCGATTATCCATCGGTGGATGGAGCGACTCGTTAATCGCTTCCATGCGCCGC
AGTAACAATTGCTCAAGCAGATTTATCGCCAGCAGCTCCGAATAGCGCCCTTCCCCTTGCCCGGCGTTAA
TGATTTGCCCAAACAGGTCGCTGAAATGCGGCTGGTGCGCTTCATCCGGGCGAAAGAACCCCGTATTGGC
AAAGATTGACGGCCAGTTAAGCCATTCATGCCAGTAGGCGCGCGGACGAAAGTAAACCCACTGGTGATAC
CATTCGCGAGCCTCCGGATGACGACCGTAGTGATGAATCTCTCCTGGCGGGAACAGCAAAATATCACCCG
GTCGGCAAACAAATTCTCGTCCCTGATTTTTCACCACCCCCTGACCGCGAATGGTGAGATTGAGAATATA
ACCTTTCATTCCCAGCGGTCGGTCGATAAAAAAATCGAGATAACCGTTGGCCTCAATCGGCGTTAAACCC
GCCACCAGATGGGCATTAAACGAGTATCCCGGCAGCAGGGGATCATTTTGCGCTTCAGCCATACTTTTCA
TACTCCCGCCATTCAGAGAAGAAACCAATTGTCCATATTGCATCAGACATTGCCGTCACTGCGTCTTTTA
CTGGCTCTTCTCGCTAACCAAACCGGTAACCCCGCTTATTAAAAGCATTCTGTAACAAAGCGGGACCAAA
GCCATGACAAAAACGCGTAACAAAAGTGTCTATAATCACGGCAGAAAAGTCCACATTGATTATTTGCACG
GCGTCACACTTTGCTATGCCATAGCATTTTTATCCATAAGATTAGCGGATCTTACCTGACGCTTTTTATC
GCAACTCTCTACTGTTTCTCCATACCCGTTTTTTTGGGCTAACATCTAGAAATAATTTTGTTTAACTTTA
AGAAGGAGATATAGATATCCCAACTCCATAAGGATCCCTTGGCTGTTTTGGCGGATGAGAGAAGATTTTC
AGCCTGATACAGATTAAATCAGAACGCAGAAGCGGTCTGATAAAACAGAATTTGCCTGGCGGCAGTAGCG
CGGTGGTCCCACCTGACCCCATGCCGAACTCAGAAGTGAAACGCCGTAGCGCCGATGGTAGTGTGGGGTC
TCCCCATGCGAGAGTAGGGAACTGCCAGGCATCAAATAAAACGAAAGGCTCAGTCGAAAGACTGGGCCTT
TCGTTTTATCTGTTGTTTGTCGGTGAACT
