Features (pLannotate 1.2.2; 12 found; start..end, strand, type, name):
     21..67      -  terminator     rrnB T1 terminator: transcription terminator T1 from the E. coli rrnB gene
     69..184     -  ncRNA          5S rRNA: Accession: RF00001 - 5S ribosomal RNA
    301..323     -  RBS            RBS: efficient ribosome binding site from bacteriophage T7 gene 10 (Olins and Rangwala, 1989)
    357..641     -  promoter       araBAD promoter: araBAD; promoter of the L-arabinose operon of E. coli; the araC regulatory gene is transcribed in the opposite direction (Guzman et al., 1995)
    668..1546    +  CDS            araC: L-arabinose regulatory protein; araC
   1643..2543    +  CDS            TcR (fragment): tetracycline efflux protein; tet; confers resistance to tetracycline
   2785..3165    -  CDS            YPB1_ECOLX: Protein predicted: Swiss-Prot protein existence level 4. From Escherichia coli.
   3182..3373    +  CDS            rop: Rop protein, which maintains plasmids at low copy number; rop
   3475..3615    +  misc_feature   bom: basis of mobility region from pBR322
   3801..4389    -  rep_origin     ori: high-copy-number ColE1/pMB1/pBR322/pUC origin of replication
   4559..5419    -  CDS            AmpR: β-lactamase; bla; confers resistance to ampicillin, carbenicillin, and related antibiotics
   5420..5524    -  promoter       AmpR promoter: bla
>Addgene plasmid #37501 | pBAD LIC cloning vector (8A) | addgene full sequence | sequence record 382459 | Addgene NGS Result
AGTTCACCGACAAACAACAGATAAAACGAAAGGCCCAGTCTTTCGACTGAGCCTTTCGTTTTATTTGATG
CCTGGCAGTTCCCTACTCTCGCATGGGGAGACCCCACACTACCATCGGCGCTACGGCGTTTCACTTCTGA
GTTCGGCATGGGGTCAGGTGGGACCACCGCGCTACTGCCGCCAGGCAAATTCTGTTTTATCAGACCGCTT
CTGCGTTCTGATTTAATCTGTATCAGGCTGAAAATCTTCTCTCATCCGCCAAAACAGCCAAGGGATCCTT
ATGGAGTTGGGATATCTATATCTCCTTCTTAAAGTTAAACAAAATTATTTCTAGATGTTAGCCCAAAAAA
ACGGGTATGGAGAAACAGTAGAGAGTTGCGATAAAAAGCGTCAGGTAAGATCCGCTAATCTTATGGATAA
AAATGCTATGGCATAGCAAAGTGTGACGCCGTGCAAATAATCAATGTGGACTTTTCTGCCGTGATTATAG
ACACTTTTGTTACGCGTTTTTGTCATGGCTTTGGTCCCGCTTTGTTACAGAATGCTTTTAATAAGCGGGG
TTACCGGTTTGGTTAGCGAGAAGAGCCAGTAAAAGACGCAGTGACGGCAATGTCTGATGCAATATGGACA
ATTGGTTTCTTCTCTGAATGGCGGGAGTATGAAAAGTATGGCTGAAGCGCAAAATGATCCCCTGCTGCCG
GGATACTCGTTTAATGCCCATCTGGTGGCGGGTTTAACGCCGATTGAGGCCAACGGTTATCTCGATTTTT
TTATCGACCGACCGCTGGGAATGAAAGGTTATATTCTCAATCTCACCATTCGCGGTCAGGGGGTGGTGAA
AAATCAGGGACGAGAATTTGTTTGCCGACCGGGTGATATTTTGCTGTTCCCGCCAGGAGAGATTCATCAC
TACGGTCGTCATCCGGAGGCTCGCGAATGGTATCACCAGTGGGTTTACTTTCGTCCGCGCGCCTACTGGC
ATGAATGGCTTAACTGGCCGTCAATCTTTGCCAATACGGGGTTCTTTCGCCCGGATGAAGCGCACCAGCC
GCATTTCAGCGACCTGTTTGGGCAAATCATTAACGCCGGGCAAGGGGAAGGGCGCTATTCGGAGCTGCTG
GCGATAAATCTGCTTGAGCAATTGTTGCTGCGGCGCATGGAAGCGATTAACGAGTCGCTCCATCCACCGA
TGGATAATCGGGTACGCGAGGCTTGTCAGTACATCAGCGATCACCTGGCAGACAGCAATTTTGATATAGC
CAGCGTCGCACAGCATGTTTGCTTGTCGCCGTCGCGTCTGTCACGTCTTTTCCGCCAGCAGTTAGGGATT
AGCGTCTTAAGCTGGCGCGAGGACCAACGTATCAGCCAGGCGAAGCTGCTTTTGAGCACCACCCGGATGC
CTATCGCCACCGTCGGTCGCAATGTTGGTTTTGACGATCAACTCTATTTCTCGCGGGTATTTAAAAAATG
CACCGGGGCCAGCCCGAGCGAGTTCCGTGCCGGTTGTGAAGAAAAAGTGAATGATGTAGCCGTCAAGTTG
TCATAATTGGTAACGAATCAGACAATTGACGGCTCGAGGGAGTAGCATAGGGTTTGCAGAATCCCTGCTT
CGTCCATTTGACGGGCACATTATGGCGGCCGCGATCCTCTACGCCGGACGCATCGTGGCCGGCATCACCG
GCGCCACAGGTGCGGTTGCTGGCGCCTATATCGCCGACATCACCGATGGGGAAGATCGGGCTCGCCACTT
CGGGCTCATGAGCGCTTGTTTCGGCGTGGGTATGGTGGCAGGCCCCGTGGCCGGGGGACTGTTGGGCGCC
ATCTCCTTGCATGCACCATTCCTTGCGGCGGCGGTGCTCAACGGCCTCAACCTACTACTGGGCTGCTTCC
TAATGCAGGAGTCGCATAAGGGAGAGCGTCGACCGATGCCCTTGAGAGCCTTCAACCCAGTCAGCTCCTT
CCGGTGGGCGCGGGGCATGACTATCGTCGCCGCACTTATGACTGTCTTCTTTATCATGCAACTCGTAGGA
CAGGTGCCGGCAGCGCTCTGGGTCATTTTCGGCGAGGACCGCTTTCGCTGGAGCGCGACGATGATCGGCC
TGTCGCTTGCGGTATTCGGAATCTTGCACGCCCTCGCTCAAGCCTTCGTCACTGGTCCCGCCACCAAACG
TTTCGGCGAGAAGCAGGCCATTATCGCCGGCATGGCGGCCGACGCGCTGGGCTACGTCTTGCTGGCGTTC
GCGACGCGAGGCTGGATGGCCTTCCCCATTATGATTCTTCTCGCTTCCGGCGGCATCGGGATGCCCGCGT
TGCAGGCCATGCTGTCCAGGCAGGTAGATGACGACCATCAGGGACAGCTTCAAGGATCGCTCGCGGCTCT
TACCAGCCTAACTTCGATCATTGGACCGCTGATCGTCACGGCGATTTATGCCGCCTCGGCGAGCACATGG
AACGGGTTGGCATGGATTGTAGGCGCCGCCCTATACCTTGTCTGCCTCCCCGCGTTGCGTCGCGGTGCAT
GGAGCCGGGCCACCTCGACCTGAATGGAAGCCGGCGGCACCTCGCTAACGGATTCACCACTCCAAGAATT
GGAGCCAATCAATTCTTGCGGAGAACTGTGAATGCGCAAACCAACCCTTGGCAGAACATATCCATCGCGT
CCGCCATCTCCAGCAGCCGCACGCGGCGCATCTCGGGCAGCGTTGGGTCCTGGCCACGGGTGCGCATGAT
CGTGCTCCTGTCGTTGAGGACCCGGCTAGGCTGGCGGGGTTGCCTTACTGGTTAGCAGAATGAATCACCG
ATACGCGAGCGAACGTGAAGCGACTGCTGCTGCAAAACGTCTGCGACCTGAGCAACAACATGAATGGTCT
TCGGTTTCCGTGTTTCGTAAAGTCTGGAAACGCGGAAGTCAGCGCCCTGCACCATTATGTTCCGGATCTG
CATCGCAGGATGCTGCTGGCTACCCTGTGGAACACCTACATCTGTATTAACGAAGCGCTGGCATTGACCC
TGAGTGATTTTTCTCTGGTCCCGCCGCATCCATACCGCCAGTTGTTTACCCTCACAACGTTCCAGTAACC
GGGCATGTTCATCATCAGTAACCCGTATCGTGAGCATCCTCTCTCGTTTCATCGGTATCATTACCCCCAT
GAACAGAAATCCCCCTTACACGGAGGCATCAGTGACCAAACAGGAAAAAACCGCCCTTAACATGGCCCGC
TTTATCAGAAGCCAGACATTAACGCTTCTGGAGAAACTCAACGAGCTGGACGCGGATGAACAGGCAGACA
TCTGTGAATCGCTTCACGACCACGCTGATGAGCTTTACCGCAGCTGCCTCGCGCGTTTCGGTGATGACGG
TGAAAACCTCTGACACATGCAGCTCCCGGAGACGGTCACAGCTTGTCTGTAAGCGGATGCCGGGAGCAGA
CAAGCCCGTCAGGGCGCGTCAGCGGGTGTTGGCGGGTGTCGGGGCGCAGCCATGACCCAGTCACGTAGCG
ATAGCGGAGTGTATACTGGCTTAACTATGCGGCATCAGAGCAGATTGTACTGAGAGTGCACCATATGCGG
TGTGAAATACCGCACAGATGCGTAAGGAGAAAATACCGCATCAGGCGCTCTTCCGCTTCCTCGCTCACTG
ACTCGCTGCGCTCGGTCGTTCGGCTGCGGCGAGCGGTATCAGCTCACTCAAAGGCGGTAATACGGTTATC
CACAGAATCAGGGGATAACGCAGGAAAGAACATGTGAGCAAAAGGCCAGCAAAAGGCCAGGAACCGTAAA
AAGGCCGCGTTGCTGGCGTTTTTCCATAGGCTCCGCCCCCCTGACGAGCATCACAAAAATCGACGCTCAA
GTCAGAGGTGGCGAAACCCGACAGGACTATAAAGATACCAGGCGTTTCCCCCTGGAAGCTCCCTCGTGCG
CTCTCCTGTTCCGACCCTGCCGCTTACCGGATACCTGTCCGCCTTTCTCCCTTCGGGAAGCGTGGCGCTT
TCTCATAGCTCACGCTGTAGGTATCTCAGTTCGGTGTAGGTCGTTCGCTCCAAGCTGGGCTGTGTGCACG
AACCCCCCGTTCAGCCCGACCGCTGCGCCTTATCCGGTAACTATCGTCTTGAGTCCAACCCGGTAAGACA
CGACTTATCGCCACTGGCAGCAGCCACTGGTAACAGGATTAGCAGAGCGAGGTATGTAGGCGGTGCTACA
GAGTTCTTGAAGTGGTGGCCTAACTACGGCTACACTAGAAGGACAGTATTTGGTATCTGCGCTCTGCTGA
AGCCAGTTACCTTCGGAAAAAGAGTTGGTAGCTCTTGATCCGGCAAACAAACCACCGCTGGTAGCGGTGG
TTTTTTTGTTTGCAAGCAGCAGATTACGCGCAGAAAAAAAGGATCTCAAGAAGATCCTTTGATCTTTTCT
ACGGGGTCTGACGCTCAGTGGAACGAAAACTCACGTTAAGGGATTTTGGTCATGAGATTATCAAAAAGGA
TCTTCACCTAGATCCTTTTAAATTAAAAATGAAGTTTTAAATCAATCTAAAGTATATATGAGTAAACTTG
GTCCCGGGTTACCAATGCTTAATCAGTGAGGCACCTATCTCAGCGATCTGTCTATTTCGTTCATCCATAG
TTGCCTGACTCCCCGTCGTGTAGATAACTACGATACGGGAGGGCTTACCATCTGGCCCCAGTGCTGCAAT
GATACCGCGAGACCCACGCTCACCGGCTCCAGATTTATCAGCAATAAACCAGCCAGCCGGAAGGGCCGAG
CGCAGAAGTGGTCCTGCAACTTTATCCGCCTCCATCCAGTCTATTAATTGTTGCCGGGAAGCTAGAGTAA
GTAGTTCGCCAGTTAATAGTTTGCGCAACGTTGTTGCCATTGCTGCAGGCATCGTGGTGTCACGCTCGTC
GTTTGGTATGGCTTCATTCAGCTCCGGTTCCCAACGATCAAGGCGAGTTACATGATCCCCCATGTTGTGC
AAAAAAGCGGTTAGCTCCTTCGGTCCTCCGATCGTTGTCAGAAGTAAGTTGGCCGCAGTGTTATCACTCA
TGGTTATGGCAGCACTGCATAATTCTCTTACTGTCATGCCATCCGTAAGATGCTTTTCTGTGACTGGTGA
GTACTCAACCAAGTCATTCTGAGAATAGTGTATGCGGCGACCGAGTTGCTCTTGCCCGGCGTCAACACGG
GATAATACCGCGCCACATAGCAGAACTTTAAAAGTGCTCATCATTGGAAAACGTTCTTCGGGGCGAAAAC
TCTCAAGGATCTTACCGCTGTTGAGATCCAGTTCGATGTAACCCACTCGTGCACCCAACTGATCTTCAGC
ATCTTTTACTTTCACCAGCGTTTCTGGGTGAGCAAAAACAGGAAGGCAAAATGCCGCAAAAAAGGGAATA
AGGGCGACACGGAAATGTTGAATACTCATACTCTTCCTTTTTCAATGTTATTGAAGCATTTATCAGGGTT
ATTGTCTCATGAGCGGATACATATTTGAATGTATTTAGAAAAATAAACAAATAGGGGTTCCGCGCACATT
TCCCCGAAAAGTGCCACCTGACGTCTAAGAAACCATTATTATCATGACATTAACCTATAAAAATAGGCGT
ATCACGAGGCCCTTTCGTCTTCAAGAATT
