>Addgene plasmid #37501 | pBAD LIC cloning vector (8A) | addgene partial sequence | sequence record 50861 | pBAD-F 5'-ATGCCATAGCATTTTTATCC-3'
TTTATCGCAACTCTCTACTGTTTCTCCATACCCGTTTTTTTGGGCTAACATCTAGAAATAATTTTGTTTA
ACTTTAAGAAGGAGATATAGATATCCCAACTCCATAAGGATCCCTTGGCTGTTTTGGCGGATGAGAGAAG
ATTTTCAGCCTGATACAGATTAAATCAGAACGCAGAAGCGGTCTGATAAAACAGAATTTGCCTGGCGGCA
GTAGCGCGGTGGTCCCACCTGACCCCATGCCGAACTCAGAAGTGAAACGCCGTAGCGCCGATGGTAGTGT
GGGGTCTCCCCATGCGAGAGTAGGGAACTGCCAGGCATCAAATAAAACGAAAGGCTCAGTCGAAAGACTG
GGCCTTTCGTTTTATCTGTTGTTTGTCGGTGAACTAATTCTTGAAGACGAAAGGGCCTCGTGATACGCCT
ATTTTTATAGGTTAATGTCATGATAATAATGGTTTCTTAGACGTCAGGTGGCACTTTTCGGGGAAATGTG
CGCGGAACCCCTATTTGTTTATTTTTCTAAATACATTCAAATATGTATCCGCTCATGAGACAATAACCCT
GATAAATGCTTCAATAACATTGAAAAAGGAAGAGTATGAGTATTCAACATTTCCGTGTCGCCCTTATTCC
CTTTTTTGCGGCATTTTGCCTTCCTGTTTTTGCTCACCCAGAAACGCTGGTGAAAGTAAAAGATGCTGAA
GATCAGTTGGGTGCACGAGTGGGTTACATCGAACTGGATCTCAACAGCGGTAAGATCCTTGAGAGTTTTC
GCCCCGAAGAACGTTTTCCAATGATGAGCACTTTTAAAGTTCTGCTATGTGGCGCGGTATTATCCCGTGT
TGACGCCGGGCAAGAGCAACTCGGTCGCCGCATACACTATTCTCAGATG
